>Addgene plasmid #76412 | LCK gRNA (BRDN0001145503) | addgene full sequence | sequence record 185788 | Addgene Assembled Sequence
CCCGGGTGCAAAGATGGATAAAGTTTTAAACAGAGAGGAATCTTTGCAGCTAATGGACCTTCTAGGTCTT
GAAAGGAGTGGGAATTGGCTCCGGTGCCCGTCAGTGGGCAGAGCGCACATCGCCCACAGTCCCCGAGAAG
TTGGGGGGAGGGGTCGGCAATTGATCCGGTGCCTAGAGAAGGTGGCGCGGGGTAAACTGGGAAAGTGATG
TCGTGTACTGGCTCCGCCTTTTTCCCGAGGGTGGGGGAGAACCGTATATAAGTGCAGTAGTCGCCGTGAA
CGTTCTTTTTCGCAACGGGTTTGCCGCCAGAACACAGGTAAGTGCCGTGTGTGGTTCCCGCGGGCCTGGC
CTCTTTACGGGTTATGGCCCTTGCGTGCCTTGAATTACTTCCACCTGGCTGCAGTACGTGATTCTTGATC
CCGAGCTTCGGGTTGGAAGTGGGTGGGAGAGTTCGAGGCCTTGCGCTTAAGGAGCCCCTTCGCCTCGTGC
TTGAGTTGAGGCCTGGCCTGGGCGCTGGGGCCGCCGCGTGCGAATCTGGTGGCACCTTCGCGCCTGTCTC
GCTGCTTTCGATAAGTCTCTAGCCATTTAAAATTTTTGATGACCTGCTGCGACGCTTTTTTTCTGGCAAG
ATAGTCTTGTAAATGCGGGCCAAGATCTGCACACTGGTATTTCGGTTTTTGGGGCCGCGGGCGGCGACGG
GGCCCGTGCGTCCCAGCGCACATGTTCGGCGAGGCGGGGCCTGCGAGCGCGGCCACCGAGAATCGGACGG
GGGTAGTCTCAAGCTGGCCGGCCTGCTCTGGTGCCTGGCCTCGCGCCGCCGTGTATCGCCCCGCCCTGGG
CGGCAAGGCTGGCCCGGTCGGCACCAGTTGCGTGAGCGGAAAGATGGCCGCTTCCCGGCCCTGCTGCAGG
GAGCTCAAAATGGAGGACGCGGCGCTCGGGAGAGCGGGCGGGTGAGTCACCCACACAAAGGAAAAGGGCC
TTTCCGTCCTCAGCCGTCGCTTCATGTGACTCCACGGAGTACCGGGCGCCGTCCAGGCACCTCGATTAGT
TCTCGAGCTTTTGGAGTACGTCGTCTTTAGGTTGGGGGGAGGGGTTTTATGCGATGGAGTTTCCCCACAC
TGAGTGGGTGGAGACTGAAGTTAGGCCAGCTTGGCACTTGATGTAATTCTCCTTGGAATTTGCCCTTTTT
GAGTTTGGATCTTGGTTCATTCTCAAGCCTCAGACAGTGGTTCAAAGTTTTTTTCTTCCATTTCAGGTGT
CGTGACGTACGGCCACCATGACCGAGTACAAGCCCACGGTGCGCCTCGCCACCCGCGACGACGTCCCCAG
GGCCGTACGCACCCTCGCCGCCGCGTTCGCCGACTACCCCGCCACGCGCCACACCGTCGATCCGGACCGC
CACATCGAGCGGGTCACCGAGCTGCAAGAACTCTTCCTCACGCGCGTCGGGCTCGACATCGGCAAGGTGT
GGGTCGCGGACGACGGCGCCGCCGTGGCGGTCTGGACCACGCCGGAGAGCGTCGAAGCGGGGGCGGTGTT
CGCCGAGATCGGCCCGCGCATGGCCGAGTTGAGCGGTTCCCGGCTGGCCGCGCAGCAACAGATGGAAGGC
CTCCTGGCGCCGCACCGGCCCAAGGAGCCCGCGTGGTTCCTGGCCACCGTCGGAGTCTCGCCCGACCACC
AGGGCAAGGGTCTGGGCAGCGCCGTCGTGCTCCCCGGAGTGGAGGCGGCCGAGCGCGCCGGGGTGCCCGC
CTTCCTGGAGACCTCCGCGCCCCGCAACCTCCCCTTCTACGAGCGGCTCGGCTTCACCGTCACCGCCGAC
GTCGAGGTGCCCGAAGGACCGCGCACCTGGTGCATGACCCGCAAGCCCGGTGCCTGAACGCGTTAAGTCG
ACAATCAACCTCTGGATTACAAAATTTGTGAAAGATTGACTGGTATTCTTAACTATGTTGCTCCTTTTAC
GCTATGTGGATACGCTGCTTTAATGCCTTTGTATCATGCTATTGCTTCCCGTATGGCTTTCATTTTCTCC
TCCTTGTATAAATCCTGGTTGCTGTCTCTTTATGAGGAGTTGTGGCCCGTTGTCAGGCAACGTGGCGTGG
TGTGCACTGTGTTTGCTGACGCAACCCCCACTGGTTGGGGCATTGCCACCACCTGTCAGCTCCTTTCCGG
GACTTTCGCTTTCCCCCTCCCTATTGCCACGGCGGAACTCATCGCCGCCTGCCTTGCCCGCTGCTGGACA
GGGGCTCGGCTGTTGGGCACTGACAATTCCGTGGTGTTGTCGGGGAAATCATCGTCCTTTCCTTGGCTGC
TCGCCTGTGTTGCCACCTGGATTCTGCGCGGGACGTCCTTCTGCTACGTCCCTTCGGCCCTCAATCCAGC
GGACCTTCCTTCCCGCGGCCTGCTGCCGGCTCTGCGGCCTCTTCCGCGTCTTCGCCTTCGCCCTCAGACG
AGTCGGATCTCCCTTTGGGCCGCCTCCCCGCGTCGACTTTAAGACCAATGACTTACAAGGCAGCTGTAGA
TCTTAGCCACTTTTTAAAAGAAAAGGGGGGACTGGAAGGGCTAATTCACTCCCAACGAAGACAAGATCTG
CTTTTTGCTTGTACTGGGTCTCTCTGGTTAGACCAGATCTGAGCCTGGGAGCTCTCTGGCTAACTAGGGA
ACCCACTGCTTAAGCCTCAATAAAGCTTGCCTTGAGTGCTTCAAGTAGTGTGTGCCCGTCTGTTGTGTGA
CTCTGGTAACTAGAGATCCCTCAGACCCTTTTAGTCAGTGTGGAAAATCTCTAGCAGTACGTATAGTAGT
TCATGTCATCTTATTATTCAGTATTTATAACTTGCAAAGAAATGAATATCAGAGAGTGAGAGGAACTTGT
TTATTGCAGCTTATAATGGTTACAAATAAAGCAATAGCATCACAAATTTCACAAATAAAGCATTTTTTTC
ACTGCATTCTAGTTGTGGTTTGTCCAAACTCATCAATGTATCTTATCATGTCTGGCTCTAGCTATCCCGC
CCCTAACTCCGCCCATCCCGCCCCTAACTCCGCCCAGTTCCGCCCATTCTCCGCCCCATGGCTGACTAAT
TTTTTTTATTTATGCAGAGGCCGAGGCCGCCTCGGCCTCTGAGCTATTCCAGAAGTAGTGAGGAGGCTTT
TTTGGAGGCCTAGGGACGTACCCAATTCGCCCTATAGTGAGTCGTATTACGCGCGCTCACTGGCCGTCGT
TTTACAACGTCGTGACTGGGAAAACCCTGGCGTTACCCAACTTAATCGCCTTGCAGCACATCCCCCTTTC
GCCAGCTGGCGTAATAGCGAAGAGGCCCGCACCGATCGCCCTTCCCAACAGTTGCGCAGCCTGAATGGCG
AATGGG
[124 nt withheld, positions 3367-3490]
C
[91 nt withheld, positions 3492-3582]
A
[49 nt withheld, positions 3584-3632]
CCTTTGACGTTGGAGTCCACGTTCTTT
[37 nt withheld, positions 3660-3696]
ACCCTATCTCGGTCTATTCTTTTGATTTATAAGGGATTTTGCCGATTTCGGCCTATTGGTTAAAAAATGA
GCTGATTTAACAAAAATTTAACGCGAATTTTAACAAAATATTAACGCTTACAATTTAGGTGGCACTTTTC
GGGGAAATGTGCGCGGAACCCCTATTTGTTTATTTTTCTAAATACATTCAAATATGTATCCGCTCATGAG
ACAATAACCCTGATAAATGCTTCAATAATATTGAAAAAGGAAGAGTATGAGTATTCAACATTTCCGTGTC
GCCCTTATTCCCTTTTTTGCGGCATTTTGCCTTCCTGTTTTTGCTCACCCAGAAACGCTGGTGAAAGTAA
AAGATGCTGAAGATCAGTTGGGTGCACGAGTGGGTTACATCGAACTGGATCTCAACAGCGGTAAGATCCT
TGAGAGTTTTCGCCCCGAAGAACGTTTTCCAATGATGAGCACTTTTAAAGTTCTGCTATGTGGCGCGGTA
TTATCCCGTATTGACGCCGGGCAAGAGCAACTCGGTCGCCGCATACACTATTCTCAGAATGACTTGGTTG
AGTACTCACCAGTCACAGAAAAGCATCTTACGGATGGCATGACAGTAAGAGAATTATGCAGTGCTGCCAT
AACCATGAGTGATAACACTGCGGCCAACTTACTTCTGACAACGATCGGAGGACCGAAGGAGCTAACCGCT
TTTTTGCACAACATGGGGGATCATGTAACTCGCCTTGATCGTTGGGAACCGGAGCTGAATGAAGCCATAC
CAAACGACGAGCGTGACACCACGATGCCTGTAGCAATGGCAACAACGTTGCGCAAACTATTAACTGGCGA
ACTACTTACTCTAGCTTCCCGGCAACAATTAATAGACTGGATGGAGGCGGATAAAGTTGCAGGACCACTT
CTGCGCTCGGCCCTTCCGGCTGGCTGGTTTATTGCTGATAAATCTGGAGCCGGTGAGCGTGGGTCTCGCG
GTATCATTGCAGCACTGGGGCCAGATGGTAAGCCCTCCCGTATCGTAGTTATCTACACGACGGGGAGTCA
GGCAACTATGGATGAACGAAATAGACAGATCGCTGAGATAGGTGCCTCACTGATTAAGCATTGGTAACTG
TCAGACCAAGTTTACTCATATATACTTTAGATTGATTTAAAACTTCATTTTTAATTTAAAAGGATCTAGG
TGAAGATCCTTTTTGATAATCTCATGACCAAAATCCCTTAACGTGAGTTTTCGTTCCACTGAGCGTCAGA
CCCCGTAGAAAAGATCAAAGGATCTTCTTGAGATCCTTTTTTTCTGCGCGTAATCTGCTGCTTGCAAACA
AAAAAACCACCGCTACCAGCGGTGGTTTGTTTGCCGGATCAAGAGCTACCAACTCTTTTTCCGAAGGTAA
CTGGCTTCAGCAGAGCGCAGATACCAAATACTGTTCTTCTAGTGTAGCCGTAGTTAGGCCACCACTTCAA
GAACTCTGTAGCACCGCCTACATACCTCGCTCTGCTAATCCTGTTACCAGTGGCTGCTGCCAGTGGCGAT
AAGTCGTGTCTTACCGGGTTGGACTCAAGACGATAGTTACCGGATAAGGCGCAGCGGTCGGGCTGAACGG
GGGGTTCGTGCACACAGCCCAGCTTGGAGCGAACGACCTACACCGAACTGAGATACCTACAGCGTGAGCT
ATGAGAAAGCGCCACGCTTCCCGAAGGGAGAAAGGCGGACAGGTATCCGGTAAGCGGCAGGGTCGGAACA
GGAGAGCGCACGAGGGAGCTTCCAGGGGGAAACGCCTGGTATCTTTATAGTCCTGTCGGGTTTCGCCACC
TCTGACTTGAGCGTCGATTTTTGTGATGCTCGTCAGGGGGGCGGAGCCTATGGAAAAACGCCAGCAACGC
GGCCTTTTTACGGTTCCTGGCCTTTTGCTGGCCTTTTGCTCACATGTTCTTTCCTGCGTTATCCCCTGAT
TCTGTGGATAACCGTATTACCGCCTTTGAGTGAGCTGATACCGCTCGCCGCAGCCGAACGACCGAGCGCA
GCGAGTCAGTGAGCGAGGAAGCGGAAGAGCGCCCAATACGCAAACCGCCTCTCCCCGCGCGTTGGCCGAT
TCATTAATGCAGCTGGCACGACAGGTTTCCCGACTGGAAAGCGGGCAGTGAGCGCAACGCAATTAATGTG
AGTTAGCTCACTCATTAGGCACCCCAGGCTTTACACTTTATGCTTCCGGCTCGTATGTTGTGTGGAATTG
TGAGCGGATAACAATTTCACACAGGAAACAGCTATGACCATGATTACGCCAAGCGCGCAATTAACCCTCA
CTAAAGGGAACAAAAGCTGGAGCTGCAAGCTTAATGTAGTCTTATGCAATACTCTTGTAGTCTTGCAACA
TGGTAACGATGAGTTAGCAACATGCCTTACAAGGAGAGAAAAAGCACCGTGCATGCCGATTGGTGGAAGT
AAGGTGGTACGATCGTGCCTTATTAGGAAGGCAACAGACGGGTCTGACATGGATTGGACGAACCACTGAA
TTGCCGCATTGCAGAGATATTGTATTTAAGTGCCTAGCTCGATACATAAACGGGTCTCTCTGGTTAGACC
AGATCTGAGCCTGGGAGCTCTCTGGCTAACTAGGGAACCCACTGCTTAAGCCTCAATAAAGCTTGCCTTG
AGTGCTTCAAGTAGTGTGTGCCCGTCTGTTGTGTGACTCTGGTAACTAGAGATCCCTCAGACCCTTTTAG
TCAGTGTGGAAAATCTCTAGCAGTGGCGCCCGAACAGGGACTTGAAAGCGAAAGGGAAACCAGAGGAGCT
CTCTCGACGCAGGACTCGGCTTGCTGAAGCGCGCACGGCAAGAGGCGAGGGGCGGCGACTGGTGAGTACG
CCAAAAATTTTGACTAGCGGAGGCTAGAAGGAGAGAGATGGGTGCGAGAGCGTCAGTATTAAGCGGGGGA
GAATTAGATCGCGATGGGAAAAAATTCGGTTAAGGCCAGGGGGAAAGAAAAAATATAAATTAAAACATAT
AGTATGGGCAAGCAGGGAGCTAGAACGATTCGCAGTTAATCCTGGCCTGTTAGAAACATCAGAAGGCTGT
AGACAAATACTGGGACAGCTACAACCATCCCTTCAGACAGGATCAGAAGAACTTAGATCATTATATAATA
CAGTAGCAACCCTCTATTGTGTGCATCAAAGGATAGAGATAAAAGACACCAAGGAAGCTTTAGACAAGAT
AGAGGAAGAGCAAAACAAAAGTAAGACCACCGCACAGCAAGCGGCCGCTGATCTTCAGACCTGGAGGAGG
AGATATGAGGGACAATTGGAGAAGTGAATTATATAAATATAAAGTAGTAAAAATTGAACCATTAGGAGTA
GCACCCACCAAGGCAAAGAGAAGAGTGGTGCAGAGAGAAAAAAGAGCAGTGGGAATAGGAGCTTTGTTCC
TTGGGTTCTTGGGAGCAGCAGGAAGCACTATGGGCGCAGCGTCAATGACGCTGACGGTACAGGCCAGACA
ATTATTGTCTGGTATAGTGCAGCAGCAGAACAATTTGCTGAGGGCTATTGAGGCGCAACAGCATCTGTTG
CAACTCACAGTCTGGGGCATCAAGCAGCTCCAGGCAAGAATCCTGGCTGTGGAAAGATACCTAAAGGATC
AACAGCTCCTGGGGATTTGGGGTTGCTCTGGAAAACTCATTTGCACCACTGCTGTGCCTTGGAATGCTAG
TTGGAGTAATAAATCTCTGGAACAGATTTGGAATCACACGACCTGGATGGAGTGGGACAGAGAAATTAAC
AATTACACAAGCTTAATACACTCCTTAATTGAAGAATCGCAAAACCAGCAAGAAAAGAATGAACAAGAAT
TATTGGAATTAGATAAATGGGCAAGTTTGTGGAATTGGTTTAACATAACAAATTGGCTGTGGTATATAAA
ATTATTCATAATGATAGTAGGAGGCTTGGTAGGTTTAAGAATAGTTTTTGCTGTACTTTCTATAGTGAAT
AGAGTTAGGCAGGGATATTCACCATTATCGTTTCAGACCCACCTCCCAACCCCGAGGGGACCCAGAGAGG
GCCTATTTCCCATGATTCCTTCATATTTGCATATACGATACAAGGCTGTTAGAGAGATAATTAGAATTAA
TTTGACTGTAAACACAAAGATATTAGTACAAAATACGTGACGTAGAAAGTAATAATTTCTTGGGTAGTTT
GCAGTTTTAAAATTATGTTTTAAAATGGACTATCATATGCTTACCGTAACTTGAAAGTATTTCGATTTCT
TGGCTTTATATATCTTGTGGAAAGGACGAAACACCGGCTGGTTCGGCTCTACGCTGGTTTTAGAGCTAGA
AATAGCAAGTTAAAATAAGGCTAGTCCGTTATCAACTTGAAAAAGTGGCACCGAGTCGGTGCTTTTTTAA
GCTTGGCGTAACTAGATCTTGAGACAAATGGCAGTATTCATCCACAATTTTAAAAGAAAAGGGGGGATTG
GGGGGTACAGTGCAGGGGAAAGAATAGTAGACATAATAGCAACAGACATACAAACTAAAGAATTACAAAA
ACAAATTACAAAAATTCAAAATTTTCGGGTTTATTACAGGGACAGCAGAGATCCACTTTGGCGCCGGCTC
GAGGGGG
Features (pLannotate 1.2.2; 29 found; start..end, strand, type, name):
     14..80      +  CDS            small t antigen (fragment): SV40 (simian virus 40) small t antigen
    106..317     +  promoter       EF-1α core promoter: core promoter for human elongation factor EF-1α
    318..1256    +  intron         EF-1α intron A: intron upstream of the start codon of human EF-1α
   1278..1877    +  CDS            PuroR (fragment): puromycin N-acetyltransferase; pac from Streptomyces; confers resistance to puromycin
   1893..2481    +  misc_feature   WPRE: woodchuck hepatitis virus posttranscriptional regulatory element
   2532..2551    +  misc_feature   cPPT/CTS (fragment): central polypurine tract and central termination sequence of HIV-1
   2553..2786    +  LTR            3' LTR (ΔU3): self-inactivating 3' long terminal repeat (LTR) from HIV-1
   2864..2985    +  polyA_signal   SV40 poly(A) signal: SV40 polyadenylation signal
   3025..3160    +  rep_origin     SV40 ori: SV40 origin of replication
   3181..3199    -  promoter       T7 promoter: promoter for bacteriophage T7 RNA polymerase
   3207..3362    +  CDS            lacZα (fragment): LacZα fragment of β-galactosidase; lacZ fragment
   3367..3795    +  rep_origin     f1 ori (sequence partly withheld): f1 bacteriophage origin of replication; arrow indicates direction of (+) strand synthesis
   3848..3952    +  promoter       AmpR promoter: bla
   3953..4813    +  CDS            AmpR: β-lactamase; bla; confers resistance to ampicillin, carbenicillin, and related antibiotics
   4984..5572    +  rep_origin     ori: high-copy-number ColE1/pMB1/pBR322/pUC origin of replication
   5755..5847    +  CDS            lacI (fragment): lac repressor; lacI; The lac repressor binds to the lac operator to inhibit transcription in E. coli. This inhibition can be relieved by adding lactose or isopropyl-β-D-thiogalactopyranoside (IPTG).
   5860..5881    +  protein_bind   CAP binding site: CAP binding activates transcription in the presence of cAMP. E. coli catabolite activator protein
   5896..5926    +  promoter       lac promoter: promoter for the E. coli lac operon
   5934..5950    +  protein_bind   lac operator: The lac repressor binds to the lac operator to inhibit transcription in E. coli. This inhibition can be relieved by adding lactose or isopropyl-β-D-thiogalactopyranoside (IPTG). lac repressor encoded by lacI
   5995..6013    +  promoter       T3 promoter: promoter for bacteriophage T3 RNA polymerase
   6041..6267    +  promoter       RSV promoter: Rous sarcoma virus enhancer/promoter
   6268..6448    +  LTR            5' LTR (truncated): truncated 5' long terminal repeat (LTR) from HIV-1
   6495..6620    +  misc_feature   HIV-1 Ψ: packaging signal of human immunodeficiency virus type 1
   6604..6967    +  CDS            HIV-1 gag (fragment): gag protein from human immunodeficiency virus 1; gag
   7113..7346    +  misc_feature   RRE: The Rev response element (RRE) of HIV-1 allows for Rev-dependent mRNA export from the nucleus to the cytoplasm.
   7723..7749    +  CDS            Rev (fragment): human immunodeficiency virus 1 (HIV-1) Rev protein; rev; enhances nuclear export of unspliced and incompletely spliced viral mRNAs
   7753..7993    +  promoter       U6 promoter: RNA polymerase III promoter for human U6 snRNA
   8023..8098    +  misc_RNA       gRNA scaffold: guide RNA scaffold for the Streptococcus pyogenes CRISPR/Cas9 system
   8154..8271    +  misc_feature   cPPT/CTS: central polypurine tract and central termination sequence of HIV-1
