[The description below was written by a language model from this plasmid's Addgene catalogue record and pLannotate feature annotations shown in this document.]
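Description:
LCK gRNA (BRDN0001145503) is a third-generation lentiviral guide RNA plasmid built on the lentiGuide-Puro backbone and designed to target the human LCK gene, which encodes the p56lck tyrosine kinase. The assembled sequence is 8,323 nt. In bacteria it is maintained through a high-copy ColE1/pUC-type origin and selected with ampicillin via the β-lactamase gene. An f1 origin, lac promoter/operator remnants, T7 and T3 promoters and an SV40 origin are also annotated as backbone leftovers.

The lentiviral cassette begins with an RSV promoter fused to a truncated HIV-1 5' LTR, an arrangement that makes genomic RNA production Tat-independent. This is followed by the Ψ packaging signal with a partial gag sequence and the Rev response element. The cassette ends with a ΔU3 self-inactivating 3' LTR, followed by an SV40 polyadenylation signal. Within this cassette, a human U6 RNA polymerase III promoter drives the LCK-specific spacer joined to the Streptococcus pyogenes Cas9 guide RNA scaffold, followed by a cPPT/CTS element that aids nuclear import of the viral genome. Downstream, the EF-1α core promoter with its intron A expresses puromycin N-acetyltransferase for selecting transduced mammalian cells, and a WPRE enhances transcript expression.

The plasmid does not encode Cas9, so it must be paired with a separate Cas9 lentiviral vector or used in cells that already express Cas9. The guide was designed against two LCK reference transcripts and corresponds to a member of a human kinome gRNA collection. It is suited to CRISPR knockout of LCK in human cells, delivered by transduction after packaging with helper plasmids.
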