Addgene plasmid #76412: LCK gRNA (BRDN0001145503)
Purpose: 3rd generation lentiviral gRNA plasmid targeting human LCK
Depositing lab: John Doench & David Root. Depositing organization: Broad Institute. Publication: Optimized sgRNA design to maximize activity and minimize off-target effects of CRISPR-Cas9. Doench JG, Fusi N, Sullender M, Hegde M, Vaimberg EW, Donovan KF, Smith I, Tothova Z, Wilen C, Orchard R, Virgin HW, Listgarten J, Root DE. Nat Biotechnol. 2016 Jan 18. doi: 10.1038/nbt.3437. PubMed 26780180.
Backbone
  Vector backbone: lentiGuide-Puro
  Backbone manufacturer: Zhang Lab (Addgene plasmid # 52963)
  Vector type: Mammalian Expression, Lentiviral, CRISPR
  Selectable markers: Puromycin
Growth in bacteria
  Bacterial resistance: Ampicillin, 100 μg/mL
  Growth temperature: 37°C
  Growth strain: DH5alpha
  Copy number: High Copy
Gene/Insert
  Gene/Insert name: LCK (alt names: LCK; NM_001042771.2)
  gRNA/shRNA sequence: GCTGGTTCGGCTCTACGCTG
  Species: H. sapiens (human)
  Entrez Gene: LCK (a.k.a. IMD22, LSK, YT16, p56lck, pp58lck)
  Promoter: hU6
  Cloning method: Unknown
  Sequencing primers: 5′ U6-F; 3′ pS2-R
Terms and licenses: Academic/Nonprofit Terms; Industry Terms: Not Available to Industry
Depositor comments: The gRNA was designed to target the following Genbank reference sequence(s): NM_001042771.2,NM_005356.4. Note that this plasmid does NOT contain Cas9. It should be used in conjunction with lentiCas9-Blast (Addgene #52962) or otherwise with cell lines already expressing Cas9. Browse the full kinome gRNA library at http://www.addgene.org/pooled-library/broadgpp-human-kinome/ or visit http://www.broadinstitute.org/rnai/public/ for detailed protocols and information.
How to cite: LCK gRNA (BRDN0001145503) was a gift from John Doench & David Root (Addgene plasmid # 76412 ; http://n2t.net/addgene:76412 ; RRID:Addgene_76412)
