>Addgene plasmid #76412 | LCK gRNA (BRDN0001145503) | depositor partial sequence | sequence record 143872 | Target Sequence
GCTGGTTCGGCTCTACGCTG
