>Addgene plasmid #76412 | LCK gRNA (BRDN0001145503) | addgene partial sequence | sequence record 185787 | hU6-F
TAGAAAGTAATAATTTCTTGGGTAGTTTGCAGTTTTAAAATTATGTTTTAAAATGGACTATCATATGCTT
ACCGTAACTTGAAAGTATTTCGATTTCTTGGCTTTATATATCTTGTGGAAAGGACGAAACACCGGCTGGT
TCGGCTCTACGCTGGTTTTAGAGCTAGAAATAGCAAGTTAAAATAAGGCTAGTCCGTTATCAACTTGAAA
AAGTGGCACCGAGTCGGTGCTTTTTTAAGCTTGGCGTAACTAGATCTTGAGACAAATGGCAGTATTCATC
CACAATTTTAAAAGAAAAGGGGGGATTGGGGGGTACAGTGCAGGGGAAAGAATAGTAGACATAATAGCAA
CAGACATACAAACTAAAGAATTACAAAAACAAATTACAAAAATTCAAAATTTTCGGGTTTATTACAGGGA
CAGCAGAGATCCACTTTGGCGCCGGCTCGAGGGGGCCCGGGTGCAAAGATGGATAAAGTTTTAAACAGAG
AGGAATCTTTGCAGCTAATGGACCTTCTAGGTCTTGAAAGGAGTGGGAATTGGCTCCGGTGCCCGTCAGT
GGGCAGAGCG
